>Addgene plasmid #67616 | pCSF107mT-GATEWAY-3'-3HA | addgene partial sequence | sequence record 120852 | ccdB-Fwd 5'-GCATGATGACCACCGATATG-3'
GGTCTCCGTTATCGGGGAAGAAGTGGCTGATCTCAGCCACCGCGAAAATGACATCAAAAACGCCATTAAC
CTGATGTTCTGGGGAATATAAATGTCAGGCTCCCTTATACACAGCCAGTCTGCAGGTCGACCATAGTGAC
TGGATATGTTGTGTTTTACAGTATTATGTAGTCTGTTTTTTATGCAAAATCTAATTTAATATATTGATAT
TTATATCATTTTACGTTTCTCGTTCAGCTTTCTTGTACAAAGTGGTTGGTACCGCCACCATGGCTTACCC
ATACGATGTTCCTGACTATGCGGGCTATCCCTATGACGTCCCGGACTATGCAGGATCCTATCCATATGAC
GTTCCAGATTACGCTGAATTCTAGCTCGAGTCTAGAATCGAGCCTCTCGCCCTATAGTGAGTCGTATTAC
GTAGATCCAGACATGATAAGATACATTGATGAGTTTGGACAAACCACAACTAGAATGCAGTGAAAAAAAT
GCTTTATTTGTGAAATTTGTGATGCTATTGCTTTATTTGTAACCATTATAAGCTGCAATAAACAAGTTAA
CAACAACAATTGCATTCATTTTATGTTTCAGGTTCAGGGGGAGGTGTGGGAGGTTTTTTAATTCGCGGCG
CGCCGCGGTTCCATCTGTTTTCTTATCTGTTCTTTCATCTGTTCTTTTATCTGTTTGTTTGGTACCCAGC
TTTTGTTCCCTTTAGTGAGGGTTAATTGCGCGCTTGGCGTAATCATGGTCATAGCTGTTTCCTGTGTGAA
ATTGTTATCCGCTCACAATTCCACACAACATACGAGCCGGGAGCATAAAGTGTAAAGCCTGGGGTGCCTA
ATGAGTGAGCTAACTCACATTAATTGCGTTGCGCTCACTGCCCGCTTTCCAGTCGGGAAACCTGTCGTGC
CAGCTGCATTAATGAATCGGCCAACGCGCGGGGAGAGGCGGTTTGCGTATTGGGCGCTCTTCCGCTTCCT
CGCTCACTGACTCGCTGCGCTCGGTCGTTCGGCTGCGGCGAGCGGTATCAGCTCACTCAAAGGCGGTAAT
ACGGTTATCCACAGAATCAGGGGATAACGCAGGAAA
