>Addgene plasmid #67616 | pCSF107mT-GATEWAY-3'-3HA | addgene partial sequence | sequence record 120853 | CAT-R 5'-GCAACTGACTGAAATGCCTC-3'
ATGCCATTGGGATATATCAACGGTGGTATATCCAGTGATTTTTTTCTCCATTTTAGCTTCCTTAGCTCCT
GAAAATCTCGACGGATCCTAACTCAAAATCCACACATTATACGAGCCGGAAGCATAAAGTGTAAAGCCTG
GGGTGCCTAATGCGGCCGCCATAGTGACTGGATATGTTGTGTTTTACAGTATTATGTAGTCTGTTTTTTA
TGCAAAATCTAATTTAATATATTGATATTTATATCATTTTACGTTTCTCGTTCAGCTTTTTTGTACAAAC
TTGTGGTACCAAGAGATCTGAATTCTTCGAAATCGATGGATCCTGCAAAAAGAACAAGTAGCTTGTATTC
TATAGTGTCACCTAAATCAAGCTTGCTCCGACGTCCCCAGGCAGAATGGCGGTTCCCTAAACGAGCATTG
CTTATATAGACCTCCCATTAGGCACGCCTACCGCCCATTTACGTCAATGGAACGCCCATTTGCGTCATTG
CCCCTCCCCATTGACGTCAATGGGGATGTACTTGGCAGCCATCGCGGGCCATTTACCGCCATTGACGTCA
ATGGGAGTACTGCCAATGTACCCTGGCGTACTTCCAATAGTAATGTACTTGCCAAGTTACTATTAATAGA
TATTGATGTACTGCCAAGTGGGCCATTTACCGTCATTGACGTCAATAGGGGGCGTGAGAACGGATATGAA
TGGGCAATGAGCCATCCCATTGACGTCAATGGTGGGTGGTCCTATTGACGTCAATGGGCATTGAGCCAGG
CGGGCCATTTACCGTAATTGACGTCAATGGGGGAGGCGCCATATACGTCAATAGGACCGCCCATATGACG
TCAATAGGAAAGACCATATATAGAGACCATTGACGTCAATGGGGGAGTGGCTATGGGCGGTATTAGGAAG
CCCCATATATGGTATATGGGACCGCCCATTGGGAGGGGCTATCTACGTCAATAGGAAAACCCATATATGG
AATACTATATGGCATAGGGCCAATACATAGTATTGAACCTGGCCAATAG
