[The description below was written by a language model from this plasmid's Addgene catalogue record.]
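Description:
pCSF107mT-GATEWAY-3'-3HA is an empty Gateway destination vector built on pCSf107mT, itself a modified derivative of the pCS2+ expression backbone (about 4.2 kb before the modification). It carries no gene of interest. Instead, a PCR-derived Gateway cassette was inserted so that an open reading frame recombined into the vector is joined in frame to three tandem HA epitope tags at its C terminus. The wording of the modification field is slightly ambiguous about the order of the elements, but the tag field specifies a C-terminal position.

The plasmid is a high-copy construct selected with both ampicillin and chloramphenicol, and it is propagated in a ccdB-tolerant strain. This is consistent with a standard Gateway cassette, in which a chloramphenicol resistance gene and the ccdB counter-selection gene sit between attR sites and are replaced by the insert during recombination. No feature table is provided, however, so these elements are inferred rather than listed.

Expression is driven by two promoters. CMV provides transcription in mammalian cells and in Xenopus embryos after DNA delivery. SP6 allows in vitro synthesis of mRNA for microinjection or for coupled in vitro transcription and translation. SP6 and T7 primer sites flank the cloning region for sequence verification.

The vector was deposited in connection with a Xenopus ORFeome resource. It is intended for transferring ORFs from Gateway entry clones into an expression context, yielding HA-tagged proteins that can be detected or immunoprecipitated with anti-HA antibodies. Because the tag is C-terminal, the ORFs used would need to lack a stop codon.
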