Addgene plasmid #67616: pCSF107mT-GATEWAY-3'-3HA
Purpose: (Empty Backbone) A pCS2 based vector to generate a 3'-3HA tag using GATEWAY cloning technology
Depositing lab: Todd Stukenberg. Depositing organization: University of Virginia. Publication: The Xenopus ORFeome: A resource that enables functional genomics. Grant IM, Balcha D, Hao T, Shen Y, Trivedi P, Patrushev I, Fortriede JD, Karpinka JB, Liu L, Zorn AM, Stukenberg PT, Hill DE, Gilchrist MJ. Dev Biol. 2015 Dec 15;408(2):345-57. doi: 10.1016/j.ydbio.2015.09.004. Epub 2015 Sep 29. PubMed 26391338.
Backbone
  Vector backbone: PCS2+ was modified to generate pCSf107mT
  Backbone size (bp): 4181
  Modifications to backbone: inserted a PCR product that facilitates GATEWAY insertions behind an in frame 3'HA tag
  Vector type: Mammalian Expression ; in vitro transcription or translation off of an SP6 promoter, Xenopus expression
  Promoter: CMV and SP6
  Tag / fusion protein: three inframe 3' HA tags (C terminal on backbone)
Growth in bacteria
  Bacterial resistance: Chloramphenicol and Ampicillin, 25 & 100 μg/mL
  Growth temperature: 37°C
  Growth strain: ccdB Survival
  Copy number: High Copy
Gene/Insert
  Cloning method: Restriction Enzyme
  Sequencing primers: 5′ SP6; 3′ T7
Terms and licenses: Academic/Nonprofit Terms; Industry Terms: Not Available to Industry
How to cite: pCSF107mT-GATEWAY-3'-3HA was a gift from Todd Stukenberg (Addgene plasmid # 67616 ; http://n2t.net/addgene:67616 ; RRID:Addgene_67616)
